Addgene plasmid #55592: CFP(159-238)-beta-1 in pcDNAI/Amp
Purpose: A carboxyl-terminal CFP fragment was fused to Gbeta-1. When co-expressed with an amino-trerminal CFP or YFP fragment fused to a Ggamma subunit, a fluorescent signal is produced.
Depositing lab: Catherine Berlot. Publication: Analysis of G protein betagamma dimer formation in live cells using multicolor bimolecular fluorescence complementation demonstrates preferences of beta1 for particular gamma subunits. Mervine SM, Yost EA, Sabo JL, Hynes TR, Berlot CH. Mol Pharmacol. 2006 Jul;70(1):194-205. Epub 2006 Apr 26. 10.1124/mol.106.022616 PubMed 16641313.
Backbone
  Vector backbone: pcDNAI/Amp
  Backbone manufacturer: Invitrogen
  Backbone size w/o insert (bp): 4800
  Total vector size (bp): 6058
  Modifications to backbone: A BglII site was introduced into the polylinker of pcDNA1/Amp 3' to the BamHI site.
  Vector type: Mammalian Expression
Growth in bacteria
  Bacterial resistance: Ampicillin, 100 μg/mL
  Growth temperature: 37°C
  Growth strain: DH10B
  Copy number: High Copy
Gene/Insert
  Gene/Insert name: CFP (159-238)-Beta 1 (alt name: transducin beta)
  Species: H. sapiens (human); Aequorea victoria
  Insert size (bp): 1258
  Mutation: CFP(159-238) includes a substitution of His for Asn-165. GBeta-1 was amplified via PCR, which removed an internal BglII site and added an N-terminal linker sequence (RSIAT), a 5' BamHI site, and a 3' BglII site. Cloning into the BglII site of CFP(159-238) destroyed the BamHI site.
  Entrez Gene: GNB1 (a.k.a. HG2A, MDS, MRD42)
  Promoter: CMV
  Tag / fusion protein: CFP(159-238) was fused to the amino terminus of Gbeta1. (N terminal on insert)
  Cloning method: Restriction Enzyme; 5′ cloning site BamHI (not destroyed); 3′ cloning site BglII (not destroyed)
  Sequencing primers: 5′ T7; 3′ SP6
Resource information
  A portion of this plasmid was derived from a plasmid made by: pECFP purchased from Clontech. Beta-1 cDNA obtained from Janet Robishaw Weis Center for Research, Geisinger Clinic, Danville PA
Terms and licenses: Academic/Nonprofit Terms; Industry Terms: Not Available to Industry
How to cite: CFP(159-238)-beta-1 in pcDNAI/Amp was a gift from Catherine Berlot (Addgene plasmid # 55592 ; http://n2t.net/addgene:55592 ; RRID:Addgene_55592)
