[The description below was written by a language model from this plasmid's Addgene catalogue record and pLannotate feature annotations shown in this document.]
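Description:
CFP(159-238)-beta-1 in pcDNAI/Amp is a 6,058 bp mammalian expression plasmid built on the Invitrogen pcDNAI/Amp backbone, whose polylinker was modified by adding a BglII site 3' to the BamHI site. It is propagated in E. coli as a high-copy plasmid through a ColE1/pUC-type origin and selected with ampicillin via the bla gene. An f1 origin is also present. For mammalian cells, the backbone supplies the CMV immediate-early enhancer and promoter. Downstream of the insert lie an SV40 small t intron and SV40 polyadenylation signal, and there is an SV40 origin. The automated annotation also flags fragments of SV40 and polyomavirus coding regions around these elements; they appear to be residual backbone sequence rather than expressed payload. T7 and SP6 promoters flank the insert and serve as sequencing primer sites.

The roughly 1.26 kb insert encodes a carboxyl-terminal fragment of cyan fluorescent protein (residues 159-238, carrying an Asn-165 to His substitution, derived from pECFP). This fragment is fused through a short RSIAT linker to the amino terminus of the G protein beta-1 subunit (GNB1, also called transducin beta). The catalogue lists the beta-1 cDNA as human, whereas the annotation tool matched it to the bovine protein entry, which may simply reflect close similarity between the orthologues. An internal BglII site in the beta-1 sequence was removed during PCR amplification.

The construct is one half of a bimolecular fluorescence complementation pair. The CFP fragment is not expected to fluoresce alone, but co-expression with a G gamma subunit fused to an amino-terminal CFP or YFP fragment yields a fluorescent signal. This allows beta-gamma dimer formation and beta-1's preferences among gamma subunits to be examined in live cells, including in multicolor formats.
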