Features (pLannotate 1.2.2; 21 found; start..end, strand, type, name):
      2..570     +  rep_origin     ori: high-copy-number ColE1/pMB1/pBR322/pUC origin of replication
    603..1061    -  rep_origin     f1 ori (sequence partly withheld): f1 bacteriophage origin of replication; arrow indicates direction of (+) strand synthesis
   1049..1170    -  CDS            M13 gene IV (fragment) (sequence partly withheld): pIV; IV; phage assembly
   1272..1376    +  promoter       AmpR promoter: bla
   1377..2237    +  CDS            AmpR: β-lactamase; bla; confers resistance to ampicillin, carbenicillin, and related antibiotics
   2310..2689    +  enhancer       CMV enhancer: human cytomegalovirus immediate early enhancer
   2690..2893    +  promoter       CMV promoter: human cytomegalovirus (CMV) immediate early promoter
   2889..2922    +  LTR            5' LTR (truncated) (fragment): truncated 5' long terminal repeat (LTR) from HIV-1
   2938..2956    +  promoter       T7 promoter: promoter for bacteriophage T7 RNA polymerase
   3000..3242    +  CDS            CFP (fragment): cyan variant of GFP mammalian codon-optimized
   3258..4277    +  CDS            GNB1 (sequence withheld): GBB1_BOVIN - Experimental evidence at protein level: Swiss-Prot protein existence level 1. Guanine nucleotide-binding proteins (G proteins) are involved as a modulator or transducer in various transmembrane signaling systems. The beta and gamma chains are required for the GTPase activity, for replacement of GDP by GTP, and for G protein-effector interaction. From Bos taurus (Bovine).
   4330..4348    -  promoter       SP6 promoter: promoter for bacteriophage SP6 RNA polymerase
   4356..4430    +  CDS            small t antigen (fragment): SV40 (simian virus 40) small t antigen
   4432..4497    +  intron         small t intron: SV40 (simian virus 40) small t antigen intron
   4627..4647    +  CDS            SV40 NLS: nuclear localization signal of SV40 (simian virus 40) large T antigen
   4654..4788    +  CDS            LT_POVHA (fragment): Protein inferred from homology: Swiss-Prot protein existence level 3. Isoform large T antigen is a key early protein essential for both driving viral replication and inducing cellular transformation. Plays a role in viral genome replication by driving entry of quiescent cells into the cell cycle and by autoregulating the synthesis of viral early mRNA. Displays highly oncogenic activities by corrupting the host cellular checkpoint mechanisms that guard cell division and the transcription, replication, and repair of DNA. Participates in the modulation of cellular gene expression preceeding viral
   4813..4896    +  CDS            large T antigen (fragment): large T antigen from SV40 (simian virus 40)
   4919..5053    +  polyA_signal   SV40 poly(A) signal: SV40 polyadenylation signal
   5054..5422    -  CDS            VP2_POVMA (fragment): Experimental evidence at protein level: Swiss-Prot protein existence level 1. [Isoform VP3]: structural protein that resides within the core of the capsid surrounded by 72 VP1 pentamers. Following virus endocytosis and trafficking to the endoplasmic reticulum, VP2 and VP3 form oligomers and integrate into the endoplasmic reticulum membrane. Heterooligomer VP2-VP3 may create a viroporin for transporting the viral genome across the endoplasmic reticulum membrane to the cytoplasm. Nuclear entry of the viral DNA involves the selective exposure and importin recognition of VP2 or Vp3 nuclear localiz
   5790..5888    -  CDS            VP1_POVMP (fragment): Experimental evidence at protein level: Swiss-Prot protein existence level 1. Forms an icosahedral capsid with a T=7 symmetry and a 40 nm diameter. The capsid is composed of 72 pentamers linked to each other by disulfide bonds and associated with VP2 or VP3 proteins. Interacts with terminal alpha(2,3)-linked sialic acids on the cell surface to provide virion attachment to target cell. This attachment induces virion internalization predominantly through caveolin-mediated endocytosis. Once attached, the virion is internalized by caveolin- mediated endocytosis and traffics to the endoplasmic reti
   5899..6034    +  rep_origin     SV40 ori: SV40 origin of replication
>Addgene plasmid #55592 | CFP(159-238)-beta-1 in pcDNAI/Amp | depositor full sequence | sequence record 114863 | CFP(159-238)-beta-1 in pcDNAI/Amp sequence 6058 bps
GGCGTAATCTGCTGCTTGCAAACAAAAAAACCACCGCTACCAGCGGTGGTTTGTTTGCCGGATCAAGAGC
TACCAACTCTTTTTCCGAAGGTAACTGGCTTCAGCAGAGCGCAGATACCAAATACTGTCCTTCTAGTGTA
GCCGTAGTTAGGCCACCACTTCAAGAACTCTGTAGCACCGCCTACATACCTCGCTCTGCTAATCCTGTTA
CCAGTGGCTGCTGCCAGTGGCGATAAGTCGTGTCTTACCGGGTTGGACTCAAGACGATAGTTACCGGATA
AGGCGCAGCGGTCGGGCTGAACGGGGGGTTCGTGCACACAGCCCAGCTTGGAGCGAACGACCTACACCGA
ACTGAGATACCTACAGCGTGAGCATTGAGAAAGCGCCACGCTTCCCGAAGGGAGAAAGGCGGACAGGTAT
CCGGTAAGCGGCAGGGTCGGAACAGGAGAGCGCACGAGGGAGCTTCCAGGGGGAAACGCCTGGTATCTTT
ATAGTCCTGTCGGGTTTCGCCACCTCTGACTTGAGCGTCGATTTTTGTGATGCTCGTCAGGGGGGCGGAG
CCTATGGAAAAACGCCAGCAACGCAAGCTAGCTTCTAGCTAGAAATTGTAAACGTTAATATTTTGTTAAA
ATTCGCGTTAAATTTTTGTTAAATCAGCTCATTTTTTAACCAATAGGCCGAAATCGGCAAAATCCCTTAT
AAATCAAAAGAATAGCCCGAGATAGGGT
[37 nt withheld, positions 729-765]
AAAGAACGTGGACTCCAACGTCAAAGGGCGAAAAACCGTCTATCAGGGCGATGGCC
[115 nt withheld, positions 822-936]
G
[144 nt withheld, positions 938-1081]
ACCGTATAACGTGCTTTCCTCGTTG
[64 nt withheld, positions 1107-1170]
CTGGATTACCAAAGGGCCTCGTGATACGCCTATTTTTATAGGTTAATGTCATGATAATAATGGTTTCTTA
GACGTCAGGTGGCACTTTTCGGGGAAATGTGCGCGGAACCCCTATTTGTTTATTTTTCTAAATACATTCA
AATATGTATCCGCTCATGAGACAATAACCCTGATAAATGCTTCAATAATATTGAAAAAGGAAGAGTATGA
GTATTCAACATTTCCGTGTCGCCCTTATTCCCTTTTTTGCGGCATTTTGCCTTCCTGTTTTTGCTCACCC
AGAAACGCTGGTGAAAGTAAAAGATGCTGAAGATCAGTTGGGTGCACGAGTGGGTTACATCGAACTGGAT
CTCAACAGCGGTAAGATCCTTGAGAGTTTTCGCCCCGAAGAACGTTTTCCAATGATGAGCACTTTTAAAG
TTCTGCTATGTGGCGCGGTATTATCCCGTGTTGACGCCGGGCAAGAGCAACTCGGTCGCCGCATACACTA
TTCTCAGAATGACTTGGTTGAGTACTCACCAGTCACAGAAAAGCATCTTACGGATGGCATGACAGTAAGA
GAATTATGCAGTGCTGCCATAACCATGAGTGATAACACTGCGGCCAACTTACTTCTGACAACGATCGGAG
GACCGAAGGAGCTAACCGCTTTTTTGCACAACATGGGGGATCATGTAACTCGCCTTGATCGTTGGGAACC
GGAGCTGAATGAAGCCATACCAAACGACGAGCGTGACACCACGATGCCTGCAGCAATGGCAACAACGTTG
CGCAAACTATTAACTGGCGAACTACTTACTCTAGCTTCCCGGCAACAATTAATAGACTGGATGGAGGCGG
ATAAAGTTGCAGGACCACTTCTGCGCTCGGCCCTTCCGGCTGGCTGGTTTATTGCTGATAAATCTGGAGC
CGGTGAGCGTGGGTCTCGCGGTATCATTGCAGCACTGGGGCCAGATGGTAAGCCCTCCCGTATCGTAGTT
ATCTACACGACGGGGAGTCAGGCAACTATGGATGAACGAAATAGACAGATCGCTGAGATAGGTGCCTCAC
TGATTAAGCATTGGTAACTGTCAGACCAAGTTTACTCATATATACTTTAGATTGATTTAAAACTTCATTT
TTAATTTCTCTAGCGCGTTGACATTGATTATTGACTAGTTATTAATAGTAATCAATTACGGGGTCATTAG
TTCATAGCCCATATATGGAGTTCCGCGTTACATAACTTACGGTAAATGGCCCGCCTGGCTGACCGCCCAA
CGACCCCCGCCCATTGACGTCAATAATGACGTATGTTCCCATAGTAACGCCAATAGGGACTTTCCATTGA
CGTCAATGGGTGGACTATTTACGGTAAACTGCCCACTTGGCAGTACATCAAGTGTATCATATGCCAAGTA
CGCCCCCTATTGACGTCAATGACGGTAAATGGCCCGCCTGGCATTATGCCCAGTACATGACCTTATGGGA
CTTTCCTACTTGGCAGTACATCTACGTATTAGTCATCGCTATTACCATGGTGATGCGGTTTTGGCAGTAC
ATCAATGGGCGTGGATAGCGGTTTGACTCACGGGGATTTCCAAGTCTCCACCCCATTGACGTCAATGGGA
GTTTGTTTTGGCACCAAAATCAACGGGACTTTCCAAAATGTCGTAACAACTCCGCCCCATTGACGCAAAT
GGGCGGTAGGCGTGTACGGTGGGAGGTCTATATAAGCAGAGCTCTCTGGCTAACTAGAGAACCCACTGCT
TACTGGCTTATCGAAATTAATACGACTCACTATAGGGAGACCCAAGCTTGGTACCGAGCTCGGATCCGCC
ACCATGGGCAAGAACGGCATCAAGGCCCACTTCAAGATCCGCCACAACATCGAGGACGGCAGCGTGCAGC
TCGCCGACCACTACCAGCAGAACACCCCCATCGGCGACGGCCCCGTGCTGCTGCCCGACAACCACTACCT
GAGCACCCAGTCCGCCCTGAGCAAAGACCCCAACGAGAAGCGCGATCACATGGTCCTGCTGGAGTTCGTG
ACCGCCGCCGGGATCACTCTCGGCATGGACGAGCTGTACAAGAGATCCATCGCAACC
[1020 nt withheld, positions 3258-4277]
TAAAGATCTATCACACTGGCGGCCGCTCGAGCATGCATCTAGAGGGCCCTATTCTATAGTGTCACCTAAA
TGCTAGAGGATCTTTGTGAAGGAACCTTACTTCTGTGGTGTGACATAATTGGACAAACTACCTACAGAGA
TTTAAAGCTCTAAGGTAAATATAAAATTTTTAAGTGTATAATGTGTTAAACTACTGATTCTAATTGTTTG
TGTATTTTAGATTCCAACCTATGGAACTGATGAATGGGAGCAGTGGTGGAATGCCTTTAATGAGGAAAAC
CTGTTTTGCTCAGAAGAAATGCCATCTAGTGATGATGAGGCTACTGCTGACTCTCAACATTCTACTCCTC
CAAAAAAGAAGAGAAAGGTAGAAGACCCCAAGGACTTTCCTTCAGAATTGCTAAGTTTTTTGAGTCATGC
TGTGTTTAGTAATAGAACTCTTGCTTGCTTTGCTATTTACACCACAAAGGAAAAAGCTGCACTGCTATAC
AAGAAAATTATGGAAAAATATTTGATGTATAGTGCCTTGACTAGAGATCATAATCAGCCATACCACATTT
GTAGAGGTTTTACTTGCTTTAAAAAACCTCCCACACCTCCCCCTGAACCTGAAACATAAAATGAATGCAA
TTGTTGTTGTTAACTTGTTTATTGCAGCTTATAATGGTTACAAATAAAGCAATAGCATCACAAATTTCAC
AAATAAAGCATTTTTTTCACTGCATTCTAGTTGTGGTTTGTCCAAACTCATCAATGTATCTTATCATGTC
TGGATCATCCCGCCATGGTATCAACGCCATATTTCTATTTACAGTAGGGACCTCTTCGTTGTGTAGGTAC
CGCTGTATTCCTAGGGAAATAGTAGAGGCACCTTGAACTGTCTGCATCAGCCATATAGCCCCCGCTGTTC
GACTTACAAACACAGGCACAGTACTGACAAACCCATACACCTCCTCTGAAATACCCATAGTTGCTAGGGC
TGTCTCCGAACTCATTACACCCTCCAAAGTCAGAGCTGTAATTTCGCCATCAAGGGCAGCGAGGGCTTCT
CCAGATAAAATAGCTTCTGCCGAGAGTCCCGTAAGGGTAGACACTTCAGCTAATCCCTCGATGAGGTCTA
CTAGAATAGTCAGTGCGGCTCCCATTTTGAAAATTCACTTACTTGATCAGCTTCAGAAGATGGCGGAGGG
CCTCCAACACAGTAATTTTCCTCCCGACTCTTAAAATAGAAAATGTCAAGTCAGTTAAGCAGGAAGTGGA
CTAACTGACGCAGCTGGCCGTGCGACATCCTCTTTTAATTAGTTGCTAGGCAACGCCCTCCAGAGGGCGT
GTGGTTTTGCAAGAGGAAGCAAAAGCCTCTCCACCCAGGCCTAGAATGTTTCCACCCAATCATTACTATG
ACAACAGCTGTTTTTTTTAGTATTAAGCAGAGGCCGGGGACCCCTGGGCCCGCTTACTCTGGAGAAAAAG
AAGAGAGGCATTGTAGAGGCTTCCAGAGGCAACTTGTCAAAACAGGACTGCTTCTATTTCTGTCACACTG
TCTGGCCCTGTCACAAGGTCCAGCACCTCCATACCCCCTTTAATAAGCAGTTTGGGAACGGGTGCGGGTC
TTACTCCGCCCATCCCGCCCCTAACTCCGCCCAGTTCCGCCCATTCTCCGCCCCATGGCTGACTAATTTT
TTTTATTTATGCAGAGGCCGAGGCCGCCTCGGCCTCTGAGCTATTCCAGAAGTAGTGAGGAGGCTTTTTT
GGAGGCCTAGGCTTTTGCAAAAAGCTAATTC
