>Addgene plasmid #55592 | CFP(159-238)-beta-1 in pcDNAI/Amp | addgene partial sequence | sequence record 118715 | CMV-F 5'-CGCAAATGGGCGGTAGGCGTG-3'
TGCTTACTGGCTTATCGAAATTAATACGACTCACTATAGGGAGACCCAAGCTTGGTACCGAGCTCGGATC
CGCCACCATGGGCAAGAACGGCATCAAGGCCCACTTCAAGATCCGCCACAACATCGAGGACGGCAGCGTG
CAGCTCGCCGACCACTACCAGCAGAACACCCCCATCGGCGACGGCCCCGTGCTGCTGCCCGACAACCACT
ACCTGAGCACCCAGTCCGCCCTGAGCAAAGACCCCAACGAGAAGCGCGATCACATGGTCCTGCTGGAGTT
CGTGACCGCCGCCGGGATCACTCTCGGCATGGACGAGCTGTACAAGAGATCCATCGCAACC
[383 nt withheld, positions 342-724]
