>Addgene plasmid #55592 | CFP(159-238)-beta-1 in pcDNAI/Amp | addgene partial sequence | sequence record 118716 | SP6 5'-ATTTAGGTGACACTATAG-3'
[666 nt withheld, positions 1-666]
